>Addgene plasmid #60783 | pFA6a-link-GFPIvy-SpHis5 | depositor full sequence | sequence record 97839 | pFA6a-link-GFPIvy-SpHis5
GCGCCACTTCTAAATAAGCGAATTTCTTATGATTTATGATTTTTATTATTAAATAAGTTATAAAAAAAAT
AAGTGTATACAAATTTTAAAGTGACTCTTAGGTTTTAAAACGAAAATTCTTATTCTTGAGTAACTCTTTC
CTGTAGGTCAGGTTGCTTTCTCAGGTATAGTATGAGGTCGCTCTTATTGACCACACCTCTACCGGCAGAT
CCGCTAGGGATAACAGGGTAATATAGATCTGTTTAGCTTGCCTCGTCCCCGCCGGGTCACCCGGCCAGCG
ACATGGAGGCCCAGAATACCCTCCTTGACAGTCTTGACGTGCGCAGCTCAGGGGCATGATGTGACTGTCG
CCCGTACATTTAGCCCATACATCCCCATGTATAATCATTTGCATCCATACATTTTGATGGCCGCACGGCG
CGAAGCAAAAATTACGGCTCCTCGCTGCAGACCTGCGAGCAGGGAAACGCTCCCCTCACAGACGCGTTGA
ATTGTCCCCACGCCGCGCCCCTGTAGAGAAATATAAAAGGTTAGGATTTGCCACTGAGGTTCTTCTTTCA
TATACTTCCTTTTAAAATCTTGCTAGGATACAGTTCTCACATCACATCCGAACATAAACAACCATGGGTA
GGAGGGCTTTTGTAGAAAGAAATACGAACGAAACGAAAATCAGCGTTGCCATCGCTTTGGACAAAGCTCC
CTTACCTGAAGAGTCGAATTTTATTGATGAACTTATAACTTCCAAGCATACAAACCAAAAGGGAGAACAA
GTAATCCAAGTAGACACGGGAATTGGATTCTTGGATCACATGTATCATGCACTGGCTAAACATGCAGGCT
GGAGCTTACGACTTTACTCAAGAGGTGATTTAATCATCGATGATCATCACACTGCAGAAGATACTGCTAT
TGCACTTGGTATTGCATTCAAGCAGGCTATGAGTAACTTTGCCGGCGTTAAAAGATTTGGACATGCTTAT
TGTCCACTTGACGAAGCTCTTTCTAGAAGCGTAGTTGACTTGTCGGGACGGCCCTATGCTGTTATCGATT
TGGGATTAAAGCGTGAAAAGGTTGGGGAATTGTCCTGTGAAATGATCCCTCACTTACTATATTCCTTTTC
GGTAGCAGCTGGAATTACTTTGCATGTTACCTGCTTATATGGTAGTAATGACCATCATCGTGCTGAAAGC
GCTTTTAAATCTCTGGCTGTTGCCATGCGCGCGGCTACTAGTCTTACTGGAAGTTCTGAAGTCCCAAGCA
CGAAGGGAGTGTTGTAAAGAGTACTGACAATAAAAAGATTCTTGTTTTCAAGAACTTGTCATTTGTATAG
TTTTTTTATATTGTAGTTGTTCTATTTTAATCAAATGTTAGCGTGATTTATATTTTTTTTCGCCTCGACA
TCATCTGCCCAGATGCGAAGTTAAGTGCGCAGAAAGTAATATCATGCGTCAATCGTATGTGAATGCTGGT
CGCTATACTGCTGTCGATTCGATACTAACGCCGCCATCCAGTTTAAACGAGCTCGAATTCATCGATGATA
TCAGATCCACTAGTGGCCTATGCGGCCGCGGATCTGCCGGTCTCCCTATAGTGAGTCGTATTAATTTCGA
TAAGCCAGGTTAACCTGCATTAATGAATCGGCCAACGCGCGGGGAGAGGCGGTTTGCGTATTGGGCGCTC
TTCCGCTTCCTCGCTCACTGACTCGCTGCGCTCGGTCGTTCGGCTGCGGCGAGCGGTATCAGCTCACTCA
AAGGCGGTAATACGGTTATCCACAGAATCAGGGGATAACGCAGGAAAGAACATGTGAGCAAAAGGCCAGC
AAAAGGCCAGGAACCGTAAAAAGGCCGCGTTGCTGGCGTTTTTCCATAGGCTCCGCCCCCCTGACGAGCA
TCACAAAAATCGACGCTCAAGTCAGAGGTGGCGAAACCCGACAGGACTATAAAGATACCAGGCGTTTCCC
CCTGGAAGCTCCCTCGTGCGCTCTCCTGTTCCGACCCTGCCGCTTACCGGATACCTGTCCGCCTTTCTCC
CTTCGGGAAGCGTGGCGCTTTCTCAATGCTCACGCTGTAGGTATCTCAGTTCGGTGTAGGTCGTTCGCTC
CAAGCTGGGCTGTGTGCACGAACCCCCCGTTCAGCCCGACCGCTGCGCCTTATCCGGTAACTATCGTCTT
GAGTCCAACCCGGTAAGACACGACTTATCGCCACTGGCAGCAGCCACTGGTAACAGGATTAGCAGAGCGA
GGTATGTAGGCGGTGCTACAGAGTTCTTGAAGTGGTGGCCTAACTACGGCTACACTAGAAGGACAGTATT
TGGTATCTGCGCTCTGCTGAAGCCAGTTACCTTCGGAAAAAGAGTTGGTAGCTCTTGATCCGGCAAACAA
ACCACCGCTGGTAGCGGTGGTTTTTTTGTTTGCAAGCAGCAGATTACGCGCAGAAAAAAAGGATCTCAAG
AAGATCCTTTGATCTTTTCTACGGGGTCTGACGCTCAGTGGAACGAAAACTCACGTTAAGGGATTTTGGT
CATGAGATTATCAAAAAGGATCTTCACCTAGATCCTTTTAAATTAAAAATGAAGTTTTAAATCAATCTAA
AGTATATATGAGTAAACTTGGTCTGACAGTTACCAATGCTTAATCAGTGAGGCACCTATCTCAGCGATCT
GTCTATTTCGTTCATCCATAGTTGCCTGACTCCCCGTCGTGTAGATAACTACGATACGGGAGGGCTTACC
ATCTGGCCCCAGTGCTGCAATGATACCGCGAGACCCACGCTCACCGGCTCCAGATTTATCAGCAATAAAC
CAGCCAGCCGGAAGGGCCGAGCGCAGAAGTGGTCCTGCAACTTTATCCGCCTCCATCCAGTCTATTAATT
GTTGCCGGGAAGCTAGAGTAAGTAGTTCGCCAGTTAATAGTTTGCGCAACGTTGTTGCCATTGCTACAGG
CATCGTGGTGTCACGCTCGTCGTTTGGTATGGCTTCATTCAGCTCCGGTTCCCAACGATCAAGGCGAGTT
ACATGATCCCCCATGTTGTGCAAAAAAGCGGTTAGCTCCTTCGGTCCTCCGATCGTTGTCAGAAGTAAGT
TGGCCGCAGTGTTATCACTCATGGTTATGGCAGCACTGCATAATTCTCTTACTGTCATGCCATCCGTAAG
ATGCTTTTCTGTGACTGGTGAGTACTCAACCAAGTCATTCTGAGAATAGTGTATGCGGCGACCGAGTTGC
TCTTGCCCGGCGTCAATACGGGATAATACCGCGCCACATAGCAGAACTTTAAAAGTGCTCATCATTGGAA
AACGTTCTTCGGGGCGAAAACTCTCAAGGATCTTACCGCTGTTGAGATCCAGTTCGATGTAACCCACTCG
TGCACCCAACTGATCTTCAGCATCTTTTACTTTCACCAGCGTTTCTGGGTGAGCAAAAACAGGAAGGCAA
AATGCCGCAAAAAAGGGAATAAGGGCGACACGGAAATGTTGAATACTCATACTCTTCCTTTTTCAATATT
ATTGAAGCATTTATCAGGGTTATTGTCTCATGAGCGGATACATATTTGAATGTATTTAGAAAAATAAACA
AATAGGGGTTCCGCGCACATTTCCCCGAAAAGTGCCACCTGACGTCTAAGAAACCATTATTATCATGACA
TTAACCTATAAAAATAGGCGTATCACGAGGCCCTTTCGTCTCGCGCGTTTCGGTGATGACGGTGAAAACC
TCTGACACATGCAGCTCCCGGAGACGGTCACAGCTTGTCTGTAAGCGGATGCCGGGAGCAGACAAGCCCG
TCAGGGCGCGTCAGCGGGTGTTGGCGGGTGTCGGGGCTGGCTTAACTATGCGGCATCAGAGCAGATTGTA
CTGAGAGTGCACCATATGGACATATTGTCGTTAGAACGCGGCTACAATTAATACATAACCTTATGTATCA
TACACATACGATTTAGGTGACACTATAGAACGCGGCCGCCAGCTGAAGCTTCGTACGCTGCAGGTCGACG
GATCGGTGACGGTGCTGGTTTAATTAACATGGTTTCTAAAGGTGAAGAGCTATTCACTGGAGTAGTTCCA
ATTCTGGTTGAACTAGATGGCGACGTGAATGGCCACAAATTTTCCGTGCGTGGGGAAGGCGAAGGTGATG
CAACTAACGGTAAACTGACATTAAAGTTTATCTGTACCACTGGTAAGTTGCCTGTACCATGGCCAACGTT
AGTTACAACTTTATGTTATGGTGTAGCTTGCTTTGCTAGGTACCCAGACCACATGAAACAACATGATTTC
TTTAAGTCTGCAATGCCTGAAGGTTACGTTCAGGAGAGAACAATCTCTTTTAAAGACGATGGCACTTACA
AAACAAGAGCTGAAGTAAAGTTTGAAGGAGATACACTTGTCAATAGAATAGAATTGAAAGGTATTGATTT
CAAAGAGGATGGAAATATTCTAGGCCATAAGTTAGAATACAACTTCAACTCACACAATGTTTACATTACT
GCAGATAAACAAAAGAATGGTATAAAAGCCAACTTTAAGACAAGACATAACGTGGAGGATGGTTCTGTCC
AACTCGCTGACCATTACCAACAAAATACCCCAATCGGAGATGGACCAGTCCTTTTGCCTGACAATCATTA
TTTGAGTCATCAGAGCGCTTTATCAAAAGACCCTAATGAAAAGAGAGATCACATGGTTTTGCTCGAATTT
GTCACAGCCGCGTAAGGC
Features (pLannotate 1.2.2; 13 found; start..end, strand, type, name):
     18..205     +  terminator     ADH1 terminator: S. cerevisiae ADH1; transcription terminator for the S. cerevisiae alcohol dehydrogenase 1 (ADH1) gene
    280..623     +  promoter       TEF promoter: Ashbya gossypii TEF promoter
    624..1277    +  CDS            S. pombe his5: imidazoleglycerol-phosphate dehydratase, required for histidine biosynthesis; Schizosaccharomyces pombe his5; yeast auxotrophic marker; corresponds to S. cerevisiae HIS3
   1283..1480    +  terminator     TEF terminator: Ashbya gossypii TEF terminator
   1585..1603    -  promoter       T7 promoter: promoter for bacteriophage T7 RNA polymerase
   1625..1678    -  CDS            lacI (fragment): lac repressor; lacI; The lac repressor binds to the lac operator to inhibit transcription in E. coli. This inhibition can be relieved by adding lactose or isopropyl-β-D-thiogalactopyranoside (IPTG).
   1861..2449    -  rep_origin     ori: high-copy-number ColE1/pMB1/pBR322/pUC origin of replication
   2620..3480    -  CDS            AmpR: β-lactamase; bla; confers resistance to ampicillin, carbenicillin, and related antibiotics
   3481..3585    -  promoter       AmpR promoter: bla
   3680..3715    +  CDS            rop (fragment): Rop protein, which maintains plasmids at low copy number; rop
   3817..3868    +  misc_feature   bom (fragment): basis of mobility region from pBR322
   3931..3949    +  promoter       SP6 promoter: promoter for bacteriophage SP6 RNA polymerase
   4019..4702    +  CDS            Clover: Clover is a basic (constitutively fluorescent) green/yellow fluorescent protein published in 2012, derived from Aequorea victoria. It is reported to be a rapidly-maturing weak dimer with high acid sensitivity.
