[The description below was written by a language model from this plasmid's Addgene catalogue record and pLannotate feature annotations shown in this document.]
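Description:
pFA6a-link-GFPIvy-SpHis5 is a yeast integrating-type tagging vector built on the pFA6a backbone (4,708 bp in total) and used to create C-terminal fusions of Saccharomyces cerevisiae genes to the green fluorescent protein GFPIvy. In E. coli it is maintained through a high-copy ColE1/pUC-type origin and selected with ampicillin via the β-lactamase gene and its native promoter. No yeast replication origin is annotated, consistent with a plasmid that serves as a source of an integrating cassette rather than as an episome. Short lacI, rop and bom fragments in the feature table are backbone remnants, and SP6 and T7 phage promoters flank the cassette region.

The payload is a 687 bp synthetic Aequorea victoria GFP variant carrying thirteen substitutions (S30R, Y39N, T65C, Q69A, S72A, F99S, N105T, Y145F, M153T, V163A, I167T, I171V, T203H), cloned between retained PacI and AscI sites. The automated annotation labels this reading frame "Clover", which reflects sequence similarity to a related GFP derivative; the catalogue identifies it as GFPIvy. The plasmid name indicates a linker ahead of the fluorescent protein, although this is not annotated as a separate feature. No promoter drives the GFP reading frame, because expression is meant to come from the tagged gene's own promoter after in-frame integration. On the circular map the S. cerevisiae ADH1 terminator follows the GFP coding sequence to end the fusion transcript. Downstream lies the selection module, in which Schizosaccharomyces pombe his5 is placed between the Ashbya gossypii TEF promoter and terminator. This gene complements S. cerevisiae his3 mutations, allowing histidine prototrophy selection. The construct is used for tagging endogenous yeast proteins for fluorescence-based localisation and expression studies.
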