Addgene plasmid #60783: pFA6a-link-GFPIvy-SpHis5
Purpose: Yeast C-terminal tagging vector, which creates gene fusions with GFPIvy using SpHis5 selection
Depositing lab: Linda Huang. Depositing organization: University of Massachusetts, Boston. Publication: Plasmids for C-terminal tagging in Saccharomyces cerevisiae that contain improved GFP proteins, Envy and Ivy. Slubowski CJ, Funk AD, Roesner JM, Paulissen SM, Huang LS. Yeast. 2015 Jan 22. doi: 10.1002/yea.3065. PubMed 25612242.
Backbone
  Vector backbone: pFA6a
  Backbone size w/o insert (bp): 4021
  Total vector size (bp): 4708
  Vector type: Yeast Integrating
  Selectable markers: HIS3
Growth in bacteria
  Bacterial resistance: Ampicillin, 100 μg/mL
  Growth temperature: 37°C
  Growth strain: DH5alpha
  Copy number: Unknown
Gene/Insert
  Gene/Insert name: GFPIvy (alt name: GreenFluorescentProteinIvy)
  Species: Synthetic; A. victoria
  Insert size (bp): 687
  Mutation: S30R Y39N T65C Q69A S72A F99S N105T Y145F M153T V163A I167T I171V T203H
  GenBank ID: KM891732
  Cloning method: Restriction Enzyme; 5′ cloning site PacI (not destroyed); 3′ cloning site AscI (not destroyed)
  Sequencing primers: 5′ SP6; 3′ pHybLex_rev_primer
Resource information
  A portion of this plasmid was derived from a plasmid made by: Addgene 44857
Terms and licenses: Academic/Nonprofit Terms; Industry Terms: Not Available to Industry
How to cite: pFA6a-link-GFPIvy-SpHis5 was a gift from Linda Huang (Addgene plasmid # 60783 ; http://n2t.net/addgene:60783 ; RRID:Addgene_60783)
