>Addgene plasmid #60783 | pFA6a-link-GFPIvy-SpHis5 | addgene partial sequence | sequence record 99204 | SP6 5'-ATTTAGGTGACACTATAG-3'
GCAGGTCGACGGATCGGTGACGGTGCTGGTTTAATTAACATGGTTTCTAAAGGTGAAGAGCTATTCACTG
GAGTAGTTCCAATTCTGGTTGAACTAGATGGCGACGTGAATGGCCACAAATTTTCCGTGCGTGGGGAAGG
CGAAGGTGATGCAACTAACGGTAAACTGACATTAAAGTTTATCTGTACCACTGGTAAGTTGCCTGTACCA
TGGCCAACGTTAGTTACAACTTTATGTTATGGTGTAGCTTGCTTTGCTAGGTACCCAGACCACATGAAAC
AACATGATTTCTTTAAGTCTGCAATGCCTGAAGGTTACGTTCAGGAGAGAACAATCTCTTTTAAAGACGA
TGGCACTTACAAAACAAGAGCTGAAGTAAAGTTTGAAGGAGATACACTTGTCAATAGAATAGAATTGAAA
GGTATTGATTTCAAAGAGGATGGAAATATTCTAGGCCATAAGTTAGAATACAACTTCAACTCACACAATG
TTTACATTACTGCAGATAAACAAAAGAATGGTATAAAAGCCAACTTTAAGACAAGACATAACGTGGAGGA
TGGTTCTGTCCAACTCGCTGACCATTACCAACAAAATACCCCAATCGGAGATGGACCAGTCCTTTTGCCT
GACAATCATTATTTGAGTCATCAGAGCGCTTTATCAAAAGACCCTAATGAAAAGAGAGATCACATGGTTT
TGCTCGAATTTGTCACAGCCGCGTAAGGCGCGCCACTTCTAAATAAGCGAATTTCTTATGATTTATGATT
TTTATTATTAAATAAGTTATAAAA
