>Addgene plasmid #60783 | pFA6a-link-GFPIvy-SpHis5 | addgene partial sequence | sequence record 99362 | T7 5'-TAATACGACTCACTATAGGG-3'
GGATCTGATATCATCGATGAATTCGAGCTCGTTTAAACTGGATGGCGGCGTTAGTATCGAATCGACAGCA
GTATAGCGACCAGCATTCACATACGATTGACGCATGATATTACTTTCTGCGCACTTAACTTCGCATCTGG
GCAGATGATGTCGAGGCGAAAAAAAATATAAATCACGCTAACATTTGATTAAAATAGAACAACTACAATA
TAAAAAAACTATACAAATGACAAGTTCTTGAAAACAAGAATCTTTTTATTGTCAGTACTCTTTACAACAC
TCCCTTCGTGCTTGGGACTTCAGAACTTCCAGTAAGACTAGTAGCCGCGCGCATGGCAACAGCCAGAGAT
TTAAAAGCGCTTTCAGCACGATGATGGTCATTACTACCATATAAGCAGGTAACATGCAAAGTAATTCCAG
CTGCTACCGAAAAGGAATATAGTAAGTGAGGGATCATTTCACAGGACAATTCCCCAACCTTTTCACGCTT
TAATCCCAAATCGATAACAGCATAGGGCCGTCCCGACAAGTCAACTACGCTTCTAGAAAGAGCTTCGTCA
AGTGGACAATAAGCATGTCCAAATCTTTTAACGCCGGCAAAGTTACTCATAGCCTGCTTGAATGCAATAC
CAAGTGCAATAGCAGTATCTTCTGCAGTGTGATGATCATCGATGATTAAATCACCTCTTGAGTAAAGTCG
TAAGCTCCAGCCTGCATGTTTAGCCAGTGCATGATACATGTGATCCAAGAATCCAATTCCCGTGTCTACT
TGGATTACTTGTTCTCCCTTTTGGTTTGTATGCTTGGAAGTTATAAGTTCATCAATAAA
